>Addgene plasmid #169178 | pBIG1b_nsp7 (SARS-CoV-2) | addgene full sequence | sequence record 334004 | Addgene NGS Result
CTGCGGAGCCGTACAAATGTACGGCCAGCAACGTCGGTTCGAGATGGCGCTCGATGACGCCAACTACCTC
TGATAGTTGAGTCGATACTTCGGCGATCACCGCTTCCCTCATGATGTTTAACTTTGTTTTAGGGCGACTG
CCCTGCTGCGTAACATCGTTGCTGCTCCATAACATCAAACATCGACCCACGGCGTAACGCGCTTGCTGCT
TGGATGCCCGAGGCATAGACTGTACCCCAAAAAAACAGTCATAACAAGCCATGAAAACCGCCACTGCGCC
GTTACCACCGCTGCGTTCGGTCAAGGTTCTGGACCAGTTGCGTGAGCGCATACGCTACTTACCGGTTTAT
TGACTACCGGAAGCAGTGTGACCGTGTGCTTCTCAAATGCCTGAGGCCAGTTTGCTCAGGCTCTCCCCGT
GGAGGTAATAATTGACGATATGATCATTTATTCTGCCTCCCAGTTCAGGCTGCAAATAAGCGTTGATATT
CAGTCAATTACAAACATTAATAACGAAGAGATGACAGAAAAATTTTCATTCTGTGACAGAGAAAAAGTAG
CCGAAGATGACGGTTTGTCACATGGAGTTGGCAGGATGTTTGATTAAAAACATAACAGGAAGAAAAATGC
CCCGCTGTGGGCGGACAAAATAGTTGGGAACTGGGAGGGGTGGAAATGGAGTTTTTAAGGATTATTTAGG
GAAGAGTGACAAAATAGATGGGAACTGGGTGTAGCGTCGTAAGCTAATACGAAAATTAAAAATGACAAAA
TAGTTTGGAACTAGATTTCACTTATCTGGTTCGGATCTCCTGTTTAAACGTGCAATAGTATCCAGTTTTT
AATTAACCCGTAGTGGCTATGGCAGGGCTTGCCGCCCCGACGTTGGCTGCGAGCCCTGGGCCTTCACCCG
AACTTGGGGGTTGGGGTGGGGAAAAGGAAGAAACGCGGGCGTATTGGTCCCAATGGGGTCTCGGTGGGGT
ATCGACGTAACCCCGATTGAGATATAGATTTATTTAAATGGTTATGATAGTTATTGCTCAGCGGTGGCAG
CAGCCAACTCAGCTTCCTTTCGGGCTTTGTTAGCAGCCGGATCTTCTAGGCTCAAGCAGTGATCAGATCC
AGACATGATAAGATACATTGATGAGTTTGGACAAACCACAACTAGAATGCAGTGAAAAAAATGCTTTATT
TGTGAAATTTGTGATGCTATTGCTTTATTTGTAACCATTATAAGCTGCAATAAACAAGTTAACAACAACA
ATTGCATTCATTTTATGTTTCAGGTTCAGGGGGAGGTGTGGGAGGTTTTTTAAAGCAAGTAAAACCTCTA
CAAATGTGGTATGGCTGATTATGATCCTCTAGTACTTCTCGACAAGCTTTTACTGCAGGGTAGCACGGTT
GTCCAGCATCTCTTCGCACAGCTTGTTGATGTCCACAGCACCTTGCATAGACAGCAGGACGGACAGCAGG
GACACCATCTTCTCGAAAGCCTCGGTGGTGTCCTTAGCCAGCAGGATGTCGTTGTGCAGTTGGACGCACT
GAGCCCACAGCTTGCTGGAGGATTCCACACGCAGCTGTTGCAGCACAGACAGCAGCACCACGGAGGTGCA
CTTCACGTCGGACATCTTGGACATGGTGGCTGGATCCGCGCCCGATGGTGGGACGGTATGAATAATCCGG
AATATTTATAGGTTTTTTTATTACAAAACTGTTACGAAAACAGTAAAATACTTATTTATTTGCGAGATGG
TTATCATTTTAATTATCTCCATGATCTATTAATATTCCGGAGTAGGTCGATTTAAATCTTTAGACCATAG
AGCGTTCACTTGACAGAGTGCCAGCCCTGGGACCGAACCCCGCGTTTATGAACAAACGACCCAACACCCG
TGCGTTTTATTCTGTCTTTTTATTGCCGTCATAGCGCGGGTTCCTTCCGGTATTGTCTCCTTCCGTGTTT
CAGTTAGCCTCGATAAAAACCCCGATTGAGATATAGTTTAAACCCAGATAACTTCGTATAATGTATGCTA
TACGAAGTTATGGTACCGCGGCCGCGTAGAGGATCTGTTGATCAGCAGTTCAACCTGTTGATAGTACAAA
CAAAGCTGTAGCCAACCACTAGAACTATAGCTAGAGTCCTGGGCGAACAAACGATGCTCGCCTTCCAGAA
AACCGAGGATGCGAACCACTTCATCCGGGGTCAGCACCACCGGCAAGCGCCGCGACGGCCGAGGTCTACC
GATCTCCTGAAGCAAGGGCAGATCCGTGCACAGCACCTTGCCGTAGAAGAACAGCAAGGCCGCCAATGCC
TGACGATGCGTGGAGACCGAAACCTTGCGCTCGTTCGCCAGCCAGGACAGAAATGCCTCGACTTCGCTGC
TGCCCAAGGTTGCCGGGTGACGCACACCGTGGAAACGGATGAAGGCACAAACCCAGTTGACATAAGCCTG
TTCGGTTCGTAAACTGTAATGCAAGTAGCGTATGCGCTCACGCAACTGGTCCAGAACCTTGACCGAACGC
AGCGGTGGTAACGGCGCAGTGGCGGTTTTCATGGCTTGTTATGACTGTTTTTTTGTACAGTCTATGCCTC
GGGCATCCAAGCAGCAAGCGCGTTACGCCGTGGGTCGATGTTTGATGTTATGGAGCAGCAACGATGTTAC
GCAGCAGCAACGATGTTACGCAGCAGGGCAGTCGCCCTAAAACAAAGTTAGGTGGCTCAAGTATGGGCAT
CATTCGCACATGTAGGCTCGGCCCTGACCAAGTCAAATCCATGCGGGCTGCTCTTGATCTTTTCGGTCGT
GAGTTCGGAGACGTAGCCACCTACTCCCAACATCAGCCGGACTCCGATTACCTCGGGAACTTGCTCCGTA
GTAAGACATTCATCGCGCTTGCTGCCTTCGACCAAGAAGCGGTTGTTGGCGCTCTCGCGGCTTACGTTCT
GCCCAAGTTTGAGCAGCCGCGTAGTGAGATCTATATCTATGATCTCGCAGTCTCCGGCGAGCACCGGAGG
CAGGGCATTGCCACCGCGCTCATCAATCTCCTCAAGCATGAGGCCAACGCGCTTGGTGCTTATGTGATCT
ACGTGCAAGCAGATTACGGTGACGATCCCGCAGTGGCTCTCTATACAAAGTTGGGCATACGGGAAGAAGT
GATGCACTTTGATATCGACCCAAGTACCGCCACCTAACAATTCGTTCAAGCCGAGATCGGCTTCCCGGCC
GCGGAGTTGTTCGGTAAATTGTCACAACGCCGCGAATATAGTCTTTACCATGCCCTTGGCCACGCCCCTC
TTTAATACGACGGGCAATTTGCACTTCAGAAAATGAAGAGTTTGCTTTAGCCATAACAAAAGTCCAGTAT
GCTTTTTCACAGCATAACTGGACTGATTTCAGTTTACAACTATTCTGTCTAGTTTAAGACTTTATTGTCA
TAGTTTAGATCTATTTTGTTCAGTTTAAGACTTTATTGTCCGCCCACACCCGCTTACGCAGGGCATCCAT
TTATTACTCAACCGTAACCGATTTTGCCAGGTTACGCGGCTGGTCTATGCGGTGTGAAATACCGCACAGA
TGCGTAAGGAGAAAATACCGCATCAGGCGCTCTTCCGCTTCCTCGCTCACTGACTCGCTGCGCTCGGTCG
TTCGGCTGCGGCGAGCGGTATCAGCTCACTCAAAGGCGGTAATACGGTTATCCACAGAATCAGGGGATAA
CGCAGGAAAGAACATGTGAGCAAAAGGCCAGCAAAAGGCCAGGAACCGTAAAAAGGCCGCGTTGCTGGCG
TTTTTCCATAGGCTCCGCCCCCCTGACGAGCATCACAAAAATCGACGCTCAAGTCAGAGGTGGCGAAACC
CGACAGGACTATAAAGATACCAGGCGTTTCCCCCTGGAAGCTCCCTCGTGCGCTCTCCTGTTCCGACCCT
GCCGCTTACCGGATACCTGTCCGCCTTTCTCCCTTCGGGAAGCGTGGCGCTTTCTCATAGCTCACGCTGT
AGGTATCTCAGTTCGGTGTAGGTCGTTCGCTCCAAGCTGGGCTGTGTGCACGAACCCCCCGTTCAGCCCG
ACCGCTGCGCCTTATCCGGTAACTATCGTCTTGAGTCCAACCCGGTAAGACACGACTTATCGCCACTGGC
AGCAGCCACTGGTAACAGGATTAGCAGAGCGAGGTATGTAGGCGGTGCTACAGAGTTCTTGAAGTGGTGG
CCTAACTACGGCTACACTAGAAGAATAGTATTTGGTATCTGCGCTCTGCTGAAGCCAGTTACCTTCGGAA
AAAGAGTTGGTAGCTCTTGATCCGGCAAACAAACCACCGCTGGTAGCGGTGGTTTTTTTGTTTGCAAGCA
GCAGATTACGCGCAGAAAAAAAGGATCTCAAGAAGATCCTTTGATCTTTTCTACGGGGTCTGACGCTCAG
TGGAACGAAAACTCACGTTAAGGGATTTTGGTCATGAGATTATCAAAAAGGATCTTCACCTAGATCCTTT
TAAATTAAAAATGAAGTTTTAAATCAATCTAAAGTATATATGAGTAAACTTGGTCTGACAGTTACCAATG
CTTAATCAGTGAGGCACCTATCTCAGCGATCTGTCTATTTCGTTCATCCATAGTTGCCTGACTCCCCGTC
GTGTAGATAACTACGATACGGGAGGGCTTACCATCTGGCCCCAGTGCTGCAATGATACCGCGAGACCCAC
GCTCACCGGCTCCAGATTTATCAGCAATAAACCAGCCAGCCGGAAGGGCCGAGCGCAGAAGTGGTCCTGC
AACTTTATCCGCCTCCATCCAGTCTATTAATTGTTGCCGGGAAGCTAGAGTAAGTAGTTCGCCAGTTAAT
AGTTTGCGCAACGTTGTTGCCATTGCTACAGGCATCGTGGTGTCACGCTCGTCGTTTGGTATGGCTTCAT
TCAGCTCCGGTTCCCAACGATCAAGGCGAGTTACATGATCCCCCATGTTGTGCAAAAAAGCGGTTAGCTC
CTTCGGTCCTCCGATCGTTGTCAGAAGTAAGTTGGCCGCAGTGTTATCACTCATGGTTATGGCAGCACTG
CATAATTCTCTTACTGTCATGCCATCCGTAAGATGCTTTTCTGTGACTGGTGAGTACTCAACCAAGTCAT
TCTGAGAATAGTGTATGCGGCGACCGAGTTGCTCTTGCCCGGCGTCAATACGGGATAATACCGCGCCACA
TAGCAGAACTTTAAAAGTGCTCATCATTGGAAAACGTTCTTCGGGGCGAAAACTCTCAAGGATCTTACCG
CTGTTGAGATCCAGTTCGATGTAACCCACTCGTGCACCCAACTGATCTTCAGCATCTTTTACTTTCACCA
GCGTTTCTGGGTGAGCAAAAACAGGAAGGCAAAATGCCGCAAAAAAGGGAATAAGGGCGACACGGAAATG
TTGAATACTCATACTCTTCCTTTTTCAATATTATTGAAGCATTTATCAGGGTTATTGTCTCATGAGCGGA
TACATATTTGAATGTATTTAGAAAAATAAACAAATAGGGGTTCCGCGCACATTTCCCCGAAAAGTGCCAC
CTAAATTGTAAGCGTTAATATTTTGTTAAAATTCGCGTTAAATTTTTGTTAAATCAGCTCATTTTTTAAC
CAATAGGCCGAAATCGGCAAAATCCCTTATAAATCAAAAGAATAGACCGAGATAGGGT
[37 nt withheld, positions 5659-5695]
AAGAACGTGGACTCCAACGTCAAAGG
[49 nt withheld, positions 5722-5770]
T
[91 nt withheld, positions 5772-5862]
G
[124 nt withheld, positions 5864-5987]
CCCATTCGCCAATCCGTCGGCTTGAACGAATTGTTAGACATTATTTGCCGACTACCTTGGTGATCTCGCC
TTTCACGTAGTGGACAAATTCTTCCAACTGATCTGCGCGCGAGGCCAAGCGATCTTCTTCTTGTCCAAGA
TAAGCCTGTCTAGCTTCAAGTATGACGGGCTGATACTGGGCCGGCAGGCGCTCCATTGCCCAGTCGGCAG
CGACATCCTTCGGCGCGATTTTGCCGGTTACTGCGCTGTACCAAATGCGGGACAACGTAAGCACTACATT
TCGCTCATCGCCAGCCCAGTCGGGCGGCGAGTTCCATAGCGTTAAGGTTTCATTTAGCGCCTCAAATAGA
TCCTGTTCAGGAACCGGATCAAAGAGTTCCTCCGCCGCTGGACCTACCAAGGCAACGCTATGTTCTCTTG
CTTTTGTCAGCAAGATAGCCAGATCAATGTCGATCGTGGCTGGCTCGAAGATACCTGCAAGAATGTCATT
GCGCTGCCATTCTCCAAATTGCAGTTCGCGCTTAGCTGGATAACGCCACGGAATGATGTCGTCGTGCACA
ACAATGGTGACTTCTACAGCGCGGAGAATCTCGCTCTCTCCAGGGGAAGCCGAAGTTTCCAAAAGGTCGT
TGATCAAAGCTCGCCGCGTTGTTTCATCAAGCCTTACGGTCACCGTAACCAGCAAATCAATATCACTGTG
TGGCTTCAGGCCGCCATCCA
Features (pLannotate 1.2.2; 20 found; start..end, strand, type, name):
    119..175     -  CDS            GmR (fragment): gentamycin acetyltransferase; aacC1; confers resistance to gentamycin
    261..341     +  CDS            int (fragment): INT2_ECOLX - Protein inferred from homology: Swiss-Prot protein existence level 3. Putative integrase believed to be involved in the insertion of antibiotic resistance genes into plasmids and transposons. From Escherichia coli.
    636..801     +  mobile_element Tn7L: mini-Tn7 element (left end of the Tn7 transposon) Tn7
   1038..1087    -  CDS            SET1 (fragment): solubility-enhancement tag derived from T7 phage gene 10B
   1116..1250    -  polyA_signal   SV40 poly(A) signal: SV40 polyadenylation signal
   1276..1434    -  CDS            LT_SV40 (fragment): Experimental evidence at protein level: Swiss-Prot protein existence level 1. Isoform 17kT antigen targets host RBL2 for degradation and promotes cell proliferation. Transactivates host cyclin A promoter through its J domain. From Simian virus 40 (SV40).
   1684..1775    -  promoter       polyhedrin promoter: polh from Autographa californica; promoter for the baculovirus polyhedrin gene
   1870..1918    -  polyA_signal   HSV TK poly(A) signal: herpes simplex virus thymidine kinase polyadenylation signal (Cole and Stacy, 1985)
   2008..2041    -  protein_bind   loxP: Cre-mediated recombination occurs in the 8-bp core sequence (GCATACAT). Cre recombinase
   2070..2097    +  rep_origin     R6K γ ori (fragment): γ replication origin from E. coli plasmid R6K; requires the R6K initiator protein pi for replication
   2097..2459    +  CDS            YPR2_ECOLX (fragment): Protein predicted: Swiss-Prot protein existence level 4. From Escherichia coli.
   2437..2465    +  promoter       Pc promoter: intI1 (promoter lies within the coding sequence); class 1 integron promoter
   2654..3187    +  CDS            GmR: gentamycin acetyltransferase; aacC1; confers resistance to gentamycin
   3254..3478    +  mobile_element Tn7R: mini-Tn7 element (right end of the Tn7 transposon) Tn7
   3546..3597    +  misc_feature   bom (fragment): basis of mobility region from pBR322
   3783..4371    -  rep_origin     ori: high-copy-number ColE1/pMB1/pBR322/pUC origin of replication
   4542..5402    -  CDS            AmpR: β-lactamase; bla; confers resistance to ampicillin, carbenicillin, and related antibiotics
   5403..5507    -  promoter       AmpR promoter: bla
   5533..5987    -  rep_origin     f1 ori (sequence partly withheld): f1 bacteriophage origin of replication; arrow indicates direction of (+) strand synthesis
   6028..112     -  CDS            SmR (across the origin): aminoglycoside adenylyltransferase (Murphy, 1985); aadA; confers resistance to spectinomycin and streptomycin
