[The description below was written by a language model from this plasmid's Addgene catalogue record and pLannotate feature annotations shown in this document.]
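Description:
pBIG1b_nsp7 (SARS-CoV-2) is a baculoviral transfer vector built on the pBIG1b backbone of the biGBac system, intended for producing untagged SARS-CoV-2 nsp7 in insect cells. The sequenced plasmid is about 6.7 kb. In E. coli it replicates from a high-copy ColE1/pUC-type origin and also carries an f1 phage origin. It is selected with ampicillin (β-lactamase) together with spectinomycin (aadA adenylyltransferase). A gentamicin acetyltransferase gene, driven by a class 1 integron Pc promoter, provides the additional marker listed in the catalogue.

The payload is a synthetic nsp7 coding sequence, codon-optimised for Spodoptera frugiperda and inserted by Gibson assembly. Nsp7 derives from the viral ORF1ab polyprotein. The automated annotation does not label the insert itself, but a reverse-strand polyhedrin promoter and an SV40 polyadenylation signal bracket an unannotated stretch where the open reading frame presumably lies. The polyhedrin promoter is a very late baculoviral promoter that gives strong expression in infected insect cells. This cassette, a loxP site, an HSV TK poly(A) signal and the full-length gentamicin marker all sit between the Tn7L and Tn7R ends. This mini-Tn7 arrangement allows Tn7 transposition into a bacmid in the Bac-to-Bac manner noted by the depositor, with gentamicin resistance travelling along with the expression cassette. Several small annotated fragments (R6K γ ori, integrase, SET1, SV40 large T) appear to be backbone remnants or chance matches rather than functional parts.

The associated publication concerns screening for small-molecule inhibitors of the nsp12/7/8 RNA-dependent RNA polymerase, so the plasmid's likely role was to supply recombinant nsp7 for that work.
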