Addgene plasmid #169178: pBIG1b_nsp7 (SARS-CoV-2)
Purpose: Baculoviral transfer vector to express untagged nsp7 (SARS-CoV-2) in insect cells
Depositing lab: John Diffley. Depositing organization: Francis Crick Institute. Publication: Identifying SARS-CoV-2 antiviral compounds by screening for small molecule inhibitors of nsp12/7/8 RNA-dependent RNA polymerase. Bertolin AP, Weissmann F, Zeng J, Posse V, Milligan JC, Canal B, Ulferts R, Wu M, Drury LS, Howell M, Beale R, Diffley JFX. Biochem J. 2021 Jul 16;478(13):2425-2443. doi: 10.1042/BCJ20210200. PubMed 34198323.
Backbone
  Vector backbone: pBIG1b (biGBac)
  Vector type: Insect Expression
  Selectable markers: Gentamicin
Growth in bacteria
  Bacterial resistance: Ampicillin and Spectinomycin, 100 & 50 μg/mL
  Growth temperature: 37°C
  Growth strain: DH5alpha
  Copy number: Unknown
Gene/Insert
  Gene/Insert name: nsp7 (alt name: SARS-CoV-2 nsp7)
  Species: Synthetic; SARS-CoV-2
  Mutation: Codon optimised for insect cells (Spodoptera frugiperda)
  Entrez Gene: ORF1ab (a.k.a. GU280_gp01)
  Promoter: Polyhedrin
  Tag / fusion protein: untagged
  Cloning method: Gibson Cloning
  Sequencing primers: 5′ TCAACAGGTTGAACTGCTGATC; 3′ GGTGTAGCGTCGTAAGCTAATAC
Terms and licenses: Academic/Nonprofit Terms; Industry Terms: Not Available to Industry
Depositor comments: Baculovirus generation using Tn7 transposition (Bac-to-Bac).
How to cite: pBIG1b_nsp7 (SARS-CoV-2) was a gift from John Diffley (Addgene plasmid # 169178 ; http://n2t.net/addgene:169178 ; RRID:Addgene_169178)
